Addgene plasmid #163666: NNS-GFP
Purpose: Expresses a TNF and ST6GAL1 swapped chimera with the cytosolic tail and TMD from TNF, and luminal domain from ST6GAL1 in mammalian cells
Depositing lab: Lei Lu. Depositing organization: Nanyang Technological University. Publication: A quantitative study of the Golgi retention of glycosyltransferases. Sun X, Mahajan D, Chen B, Song Z, Lu L. J Cell Sci. 2021 Oct 15;134(20). pii: 272560. doi: 10.1242/jcs.258564. Epub 2021 Oct 21. PubMed 34533190.
Backbone
  Vector backbone: pmoxGFP-N1
  Backbone manufacturer: E. Snapp (Addgene plasmid # 68070)
  Backbone size w/o insert (bp): 4700
  Total vector size (bp): 6008
  Vector type: Mammalian Expression
Growth in bacteria
  Bacterial resistance: Kanamycin, 50 μg/mL
  Growth temperature: 37°C
  Growth strain: DH5alpha
  Copy number: High Copy
Gene/Insert
  Gene/Insert name: ST6 beta-galactoside alpha-2,6-sialyltransferase 1 and tumor necrosis factor (alt name: ST6GAL1 and TNF)
  Species: H. sapiens (human)
  Insert size (bp): 1308
  Mutation: This chimera contains the cytosolic tail from TNF, TMD from TNF and luminal domain from ST.
  GenBank ID: BC040009
  Entrez Gene: ST6GAL1 (a.k.a. CDw75, SIAT1, ST6GalI, ST6N); TNF (a.k.a. DIF, IMD127, TNF-alpha, TNFA, TNFSF2, TNLG1F)
  Tag / fusion protein: GFP (C terminal on backbone)
  Cloning method: Restriction Enzyme; 5′ cloning site XhoI (not destroyed); 3′ cloning site BamHI (not destroyed)
  Sequencing primers: 5′ CMV-F
Terms and licenses: Academic/Nonprofit Terms; Industry Terms: Not Available to Industry
How to cite: NNS-GFP was a gift from Lei Lu (Addgene plasmid # 163666 ; http://n2t.net/addgene:163666 ; RRID:Addgene_163666)
