[The description below was written by a language model from this plasmid's Addgene catalogue record and the feature table of its GenBank file; any pLannotate feature table in this document was generated separately and was not available to it.]
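Description:
NNS-GFP is a mammalian expression plasmid of about 6.0 kb built on pmoxGFP-N1, an N1-type vector in which the insert is placed upstream of, and fused to, a C-terminal GFP. It is maintained in E. coli as a high-copy plasmid under kanamycin selection. The annotated neomycin phosphotransferase coding sequence is the marker that confers this resistance, and in N1-type vectors the same gene usually also permits G418 selection in mammalian cells. The promoter is not annotated as a feature, but a CMV-F sequencing primer site lies just upstream of the insert, which is consistent with CMV-driven expression. The origin of replication is not listed in the visible annotations.

The payload is a roughly 1.3 kb human chimeric open reading frame cloned between XhoI and BamHI sites, both retained. It joins the cytosolic tail of TNF, then the TNF transmembrane domain, then the luminal domain of the Golgi sialyltransferase ST6GAL1, followed in frame by moxGFP. moxGFP is a GFP variant designed to fold properly in oxidizing compartments such as the secretory pathway, which suits a tag that sits on the luminal side of a type II membrane protein. Two N-glycosylation sites, N149 and N161, are marked within the ST6GAL1 luminal segment. The name appears to encode the origin of the three domains.

Swapping domains between a Golgi-resident enzyme and a non-Golgi protein lets fluorescence imaging test which regions contribute to Golgi retention of glycosyltransferases. The held sequence file keeps the header and references of the pEGFP-N1 template it was edited from, but its length and custom annotations correspond to this construct.
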