LOCUS       pEGFP-N1 6008 bp DNA circular SYN 23-MAR-2007
DEFINITION  Cloning vector pEGFP-N1, complete sequence, enhanced green
            fluorescent protein (egfp) and neomycin phosphotransferase genes,
            complete cds.
ACCESSION   U55762
VERSION     U55762.1 GI:1377911
SOURCE      Cloning vector pEGFP-N1.
  ORGANISM  Cloning vector pEGFP-N1 other sequences; artificial sequences;
            vectors.
REFERENCE   1 (bases 1 to 4733)
  AUTHORS   Cormack,B.P., Valdivia,R.H. and Falkow,S.
  TITLE     FACS-optimized mutants of the green fluorescent protein (GFP)
  JOURNAL   Gene 173 (1), 33-38 (1996)
REFERENCE   2 (bases 1 to 4733)
  AUTHORS   Kitts,P.A.
  TITLE     pEGFP-N1 complete sequence
  JOURNAL   Unpublished
REFERENCE   3 (bases 1 to 4733)
  AUTHORS   Kitts,P.A.
  TITLE     Direct Submission
  JOURNAL   Submitted (17-APR-1996) Paul A. Kitts, CLONTECH Laboratories, Inc.,
            1020 East Meadow Circle, Palo Alto, CA 94303-4230, USA
COMMENT     This vector can be obtained from CLONTECH Laboratories, Inc., 1020
            East Meadow Circle, Palo Alto, CA 94303-4230, USA. To place an order
            call (415) 424-8222 or (800) 662-2566, extension 1. International
            customers, please contact your local distributor. For technical
            information, call (415) 424-8222 or (800) 662-2566, extension 3.
            This sequence has been compiled from information in the sequence
            databases, published literature and other sources, together with
            partial sequences obtained by CLONTECH. If you suspect there is an
            error in this sequence, please contact CLONTECH's Technical Service
            Department at (415) 424-8222 or (800) 662-2566, extension 3 or
            E-mail TECH@CLONTECH.COM.
COMMENT     This file is created by Vector NTI http://www.invitrogen.com/
COMMENT     ORIGDB|GenBank
COMMENT     VNTDATE|441652552|
COMMENT     VNTDBDATE|441652552|
COMMENT     LSOWNER|
COMMENT     VNTNAME|pEGFP-N1|
COMMENT     VNTAUTHORNAME|LL|
COMMENT     VNTOAUTHORNAME|UNKNOWN|
COMMENT     Vector_NTI_Display_Data_(Do_Not_Edit!)
COMMENT     (SXF
COMMENT     (CGexDoc "pEGFP-N1" 0 6008
COMMENT     (CDBMol 0 0 1 1 1 0 0 8021362 0 "" "" 0 0 0 0 (CObList) (CObList)
COMMENT     (CObList) (CObList) -1 "")
COMMENT     (CDocSetData 1 1 0 0 0 0 "MAIN" 1 1 1 1 0 0 1 1 0 1 10 10 4294967295
            50 0
COMMENT     1 0 (CHomObj 0 0 0 3 75) (CWordArray) (CWordArray)
COMMENT     (CStringList "ApaLI" "AvaI" "BamHI" "ClaI" "EcoRI" "HindIII" "NcoI"
COMMENT     "PstI" "SmaI" "XmaI" "AgeI" "XbaI" "XhoI") (CStringList "atg" "gtg")
COMMENT     (CStringList "taa" "tga" "tag") (CObList) 1 "{(0,1),2}" 0 0 "" 0
COMMENT     4294967295 0 0 0 0 0 0 0 "MAIN" 0 0 30 0
COMMENT     (CProteinMotifSearchObject 70 20 1 1 1 1 0 0 1 0 0 0 0 0))
COMMENT     (CMolPar 1 0 1 613 618 1 6008 0 0 0 0 0 0 0 0) (CStringList)
COMMENT     (CStringList) (CObList) (COAPar 25 250 50 0 6 4 3 7)
COMMENT     (COAPar 25 250 50 0 6 4 3 7) (COAPar 25 250 50 0 6 4 3 7)
COMMENT     (CObList #0=(CRSite (CStringList) "ApaLI" "gtgcac" 2 0 1 5637 0 0
            "")
COMMENT     #1=(CRSite (CStringList) "AvaI" "cycgrg" 2 0 1 614 0 0 "")
COMMENT     #2=(CRSite (CStringList) "BamHI" "ggatcc" 2 0 1 1936 0 0 "")
COMMENT     #3=(CRSite (CStringList) "ClaI" "atcgat" 3 0 2 1320 0 3873 0 0 "")
COMMENT     #4=(CRSite (CStringList) "EcoRI" "gaattc" 2 0 2 845 0 2621 0 0 "")
COMMENT     #5=(CRSite (CStringList) "HindIII" "aagctt" 2 0 0 0 "")
COMMENT     #6=(CRSite (CStringList) "NcoI" "ccatgg" 2 0 6 361 0 879 0 1167 0
            1953 0
COMMENT     3762 0 4465 0 0 "")
COMMENT     #7=(CRSite (CStringList) "PstI" "ctgcag" 6 0 0 0 "")
COMMENT     #8=(CRSite (CStringList) "SmaI" "cccggg" 4 0 0 0 "")
COMMENT     #9=(CRSite (CStringList) "XmaI" "cccggg" 2 0 0 0 "")
COMMENT     #10=(CRSite (CStringList) "AgeI" "accggt" 2 0 1 1942 0 0 "")
COMMENT     #11=(CRSite (CStringList) "XbaI" "tctaga" 2 0 1 2687 0 0 "")
COMMENT     #12=(CRSite (CStringList) "XhoI" "ctcgag" 2 0 1 614 0 0 ""))
COMMENT     (CObList
COMMENT     #13=(CFSignal (CObList) "CDS_1" 4 0 0 3904 4698 0 (CStringList)
COMMENT     (CStringList "/codon_start=1" "/transl_table=11"
COMMENT     "/product=\"neomycin phosphotransferase\""
COMMENT     "/protein_id=\"AAB02575.1\"" "/db_xref=\"GI:1377913\"") 1 1 1 1
COMMENT     "3904..4698")
COMMENT     #14=(CFSignal (CObList) "N149 N-glycosylation" 21 0 0 1159 1161 0
COMMENT     (CStringList) (CStringList) 1 1 1 1 "1159..1161")
COMMENT     #15=(CFSignal (CObList) "N161 N-glycosylation" 21 0 0 1195 1197 0
COMMENT     (CStringList) (CStringList) 1 1 1 1 "1195..1197")
COMMENT     #16=(CFSignal (CObList) "CMV-F" 21 0 0 519 539 0 (CStringList)
COMMENT     (CStringList) 1 1 1 1 "519..539")
COMMENT     #17=(CFSignal (CObList) "ST6 luminal" 21 0 0 793 1932 0
            (CStringList)
COMMENT     (CStringList) 1 1 1 1 "793..1932")
COMMENT     #18=(CFSignal (CObList) "moxGFP" 21 0 0 1954 2673 0 (CStringList)
COMMENT     (CStringList) 1 1 1 1 "1255..1974")
COMMENT     #19=(CFSignal (CObList) "TNFa-cyto" 21 0 0 625 711 0 (CStringList)
COMMENT     (CStringList) 1 1 1 1 "625..711")
COMMENT     #20=(CFSignal (CObList) "TNFa-TMD" 21 0 0 712 792 0 (CStringList)
COMMENT     (CStringList) 1 1 1 1 "712..792")) (CObList) (CObList) (CObList)
COMMENT     (CObList) (CObList) (CObList)
COMMENT     (CTextView 0
COMMENT     #21=(CGroupPar (CParagraph 0 (0 0) 1 2 0 0 180)
COMMENT     (CObjectList
COMMENT     #22=(CRefLinePar
COMMENT     (CLinePar (CParagraph 0 (0 0) 0 2 0 0 233) "pEGFP-N1" 2) 5 ""
COMMENT     0 4)
COMMENT     #23=(CFolderPar
COMMENT     (CGroupPar (CParagraph 1 (0 0) 1 1 0 0 178)
COMMENT     (CObjectList
COMMENT     #24=(CLinePar (CParagraph 0 (0 0) 1 2 1 0 180)
COMMENT     "DNA 'pEGFP-N1'" 1)
COMMENT     #25=(CLinePar (CParagraph 0 (0 0) 1 2 1 0 180)
COMMENT     "Cloning vector pEGFP-N1, complete sequence, enhanced green
            fluorescent protein (egfp) and neomycin phosphotransferase genes,
            complete cds."
COMMENT     1)
COMMENT     #26=(CLinePar (CParagraph 0 (0 0) 1 2 1 0 180)
COMMENT     "Foreign object. Author: LL. Original author: UNKNOWN"
COMMENT     1)
COMMENT     #27=(CLinePar (CParagraph 0 (0 0) 1 2 1 0 180)
COMMENT     "Created: 03/23/07 05:15PM" 1)
COMMENT     #28=(CLinePar (CParagraph 0 (0 0) 1 2 1 0 180)
COMMENT     "Last Modified: 03/23/07 05:15PM" 1)
COMMENT     #29=(CLinePar (CParagraph 0 (0 0) 1 2 1 0 180)
COMMENT     "length: 6008 bp" 1)
COMMENT     #30=(CLinePar (CParagraph 0 (0 0) 1 2 1 0 180)
COMMENT     "storage type: Basic" 1)
COMMENT     #31=(CLinePar (CParagraph 0 (0 0) 1 2 1 0 180)
COMMENT     "form: Circular" 1))) "General Description")
COMMENT     #32=(CFolderPar
COMMENT     (CGroupPar (CParagraph 2 (0 0) 1 1 0 0 178)
COMMENT     (CObjectList
COMMENT     #33=(CLinePar (CParagraph 0 (0 0) 1 2 1 0 180)
COMMENT     "Original Source Database: GenBank" 1)
COMMENT     #34=(CLinePar (CParagraph 0 (0 0) 1 2 1 0 180)
COMMENT     "Division: SYN" 1)
COMMENT     #35=(CLinePar (CParagraph 0 (0 0) 1 2 1 0 180)
COMMENT     "Modification Date in the Original DB: 23-MAR-2007" 1)
COMMENT     #36=(CLinePar (CParagraph 0 (0 0) 1 2 1 0 180)
COMMENT     "Original Accession Number(s): U55762"
COMMENT     1)
COMMENT     #37=(CLinePar (CParagraph 0 (0 0) 1 2 1 0 180)
COMMENT     "Version in the Original DB: U55762.1 GI:1377911" 1)
COMMENT     #38=(CLinePar (CParagraph 0 (0 0) 1 2 1 0 180)
COMMENT     "Sequence Source: Cloning vector pEGFP-N1." 1)
COMMENT     #39=(CLinePar (CParagraph 0 (0 0) 1 2 1 0 180)
COMMENT     "Organizm(s): Cloning vector pEGFP-N1(Cloning vector pEGFP-N1)"
COMMENT     1)
COMMENT     #40=(CLinePar (CParagraph 0 (0 0) 1 2 1 0 180)
COMMENT     "Taxonomy: other sequences; artificial sequences; vectors"
COMMENT     1))) "Standard Fields")
COMMENT     #41=(CFolderPar
COMMENT     (CGroupPar (CParagraph 3 (0 0) 1 1 0 0 178)
COMMENT     (CObjectList
COMMENT     #42=(CLinePar (CParagraph 0 (0 0) 1 2 1 0 180)
COMMENT     "REFERENCE 1 (bases 1 to 4733)" 1)
COMMENT     #43=(CLinePar (CParagraph 0 (0 0) 1 2 1 0 180)
COMMENT     "
  AUTHORS   Cormack,B.P., Valdivia,R.H. and Falkow,S."
COMMENT     1)
COMMENT     #44=(CLinePar (CParagraph 0 (0 0) 1 2 1 0 180)
COMMENT     "
  TITLE     FACS-optimized mutants of the green fluorescent protein (GFP)"
COMMENT     1)
COMMENT     #45=(CLinePar (CParagraph 0 (0 0) 1 2 1 0 180)
COMMENT     "
  JOURNAL   Gene 173 (1), 33-38 (1996)" 1)
COMMENT     #46=(CLinePar (CParagraph 0 (0 0) 1 2 1 0 180)
COMMENT     "REFERENCE 2 (bases 1 to 4733)" 1)
COMMENT     #47=(CLinePar (CParagraph 0 (0 0) 1 2 1 0 180)
COMMENT     "
  AUTHORS   Kitts,P.A." 1)
COMMENT     #48=(CLinePar (CParagraph 0 (0 0) 1 2 1 0 180)
COMMENT     "
  TITLE     pEGFP-N1 complete sequence" 1)
COMMENT     #49=(CLinePar (CParagraph 0 (0 0) 1 2 1 0 180)
COMMENT     "
  JOURNAL   Unpublished" 1)
COMMENT     #50=(CLinePar (CParagraph 0 (0 0) 1 2 1 0 180)
COMMENT     "REFERENCE 3 (bases 1 to 4733)" 1)
COMMENT     #51=(CLinePar (CParagraph 0 (0 0) 1 2 1 0 180)
COMMENT     "
  AUTHORS   Kitts,P.A." 1)
COMMENT     #52=(CLinePar (CParagraph 0 (0 0) 1 2 1 0 180)
COMMENT     "
  TITLE     Direct Submission" 1)
COMMENT     #53=(CLinePar (CParagraph 0 (0 0) 1 2 1 0 180)
COMMENT     "
  JOURNAL   Submitted (17-APR-1996) Paul A. Kitts, CLONTECH Laboratories, Inc.,"
COMMENT     1)
COMMENT     #54=(CLinePar (CParagraph 0 (0 0) 1 2 1 0 180)
COMMENT     " 1020 East Meadow Circle, Palo Alto, CA 94303-4230, USA"
COMMENT     1))) "References")
COMMENT     #55=(CFolderPar
COMMENT     (CGroupPar (CParagraph 4 (0 0) 1 1 0 0 178)
COMMENT     (CObjectList
COMMENT     #56=(CLinePar (CParagraph 0 (0 0) 1 2 1 0 180) "LL" 1)))
COMMENT     "Author")
COMMENT     #57=(CRefLinePar
COMMENT     (CLinePar (CParagraph 0 (0 0) 0 2 0 0 233) "Comments" 2) 1 ""
COMMENT     0 0)
COMMENT     #58=(CFolderPar
COMMENT     (CGroupPar (CParagraph 8 (0 0) 1 2 0 0 178) (CObjectList))
COMMENT     "Annotations")
COMMENT     #59=(CFolderPar
COMMENT     (CGroupPar (CParagraph 12 (6 0) 1 1 0 0 178)
COMMENT     (CObjectList
COMMENT     #60=(CFolderPar
COMMENT     (CGroupPar (CParagraph 4 (7 4 0) 1 1 1 0 178)
COMMENT     (CObjectList
COMMENT     #61=(CFolderPar
COMMENT     (CGroupPar
COMMENT     (CParagraph 3904 (3 #13# 0) 1 2 2 0 327)
COMMENT     (CObjectList
COMMENT     #62=(CLinePar
COMMENT     (CParagraph 0 (0 0) 1 2 3 0 180)
COMMENT     "Start: 3904 End: 4698" 1)
COMMENT     #63=(CLinePar
COMMENT     (CParagraph 0 (0 0) 1 2 3 0 180)
COMMENT     "Original Location Description:" 1)
COMMENT     #64=(CLinePar
COMMENT     (CParagraph 0 (0 0) 1 2 3 0 180)
COMMENT     " 3904..4698" 1)
COMMENT     #65=(CLinePar
COMMENT     (CParagraph 0 (0 0) 1 2 3 0 180)
COMMENT     "Qualifiers:" 1)
COMMENT     #66=(CLinePar
COMMENT     (CParagraph 0 (0 0) 1 2 3 0 180)
COMMENT     " /codon_start=1" 1)
COMMENT     #67=(CLinePar
COMMENT     (CParagraph 0 (0 0) 1 2 3 0 180)
COMMENT     " /transl_table=11" 1)
COMMENT     #68=(CLinePar
COMMENT     (CParagraph 0 (0 0) 1 2 3 0 180)
COMMENT     " /product=\"neomycin phosphotransferase\""
COMMENT     1)
COMMENT     #69=(CLinePar
COMMENT     (CParagraph 0 (0 0) 1 2 3 0 180)
COMMENT     " /protein_id=AAB02575.1"
COMMENT     1)
COMMENT     #70=(CLinePar
COMMENT     (CParagraph 0 (0 0) 1 2 3 0 180)
COMMENT     " /db_xref=GI:1377913"
COMMENT     1))) "CDS_1"))) "CDS (1 total)")
COMMENT     #71=(CFolderPar
COMMENT     (CGroupPar (CParagraph 21 (7 21 0) 1 1 1 0 178)
COMMENT     (CObjectList
COMMENT     #72=(CFolderPar
COMMENT     (CGroupPar
COMMENT     (CParagraph 519 (3 #16# 0) 1 2 2 0 194)
COMMENT     (CObjectList
COMMENT     #73=(CLinePar
COMMENT     (CParagraph 0 (0 0) 1 2 3 0 180)
COMMENT     "Start: 519 End: 539 " 1)
COMMENT     #74=(CLinePar
COMMENT     (CParagraph 0 (0 0) 1 2 3 0 180)
COMMENT     "Original Location Description:" 1)
COMMENT     #75=(CLinePar
COMMENT     (CParagraph 0 (0 0) 1 2 3 0 180)
COMMENT     " 519..539" 1))) "CMV-F")
COMMENT     #76=(CFolderPar
COMMENT     (CGroupPar
COMMENT     (CParagraph 625 (3 #19# 0) 1 2 2 0 194)
COMMENT     (CObjectList
COMMENT     #77=(CLinePar
COMMENT     (CParagraph 0 (0 0) 1 2 3 0 180)
COMMENT     "Start: 625 End: 711 " 1)
COMMENT     #78=(CLinePar
COMMENT     (CParagraph 0 (0 0) 1 2 3 0 180)
COMMENT     "Original Location Description:" 1)
COMMENT     #79=(CLinePar
COMMENT     (CParagraph 0 (0 0) 1 2 3 0 180)
COMMENT     " 625..711" 1))) "TNFa-cyto")
COMMENT     #80=(CFolderPar
COMMENT     (CGroupPar
COMMENT     (CParagraph 712 (3 #20# 0) 1 2 2 0 194)
COMMENT     (CObjectList
COMMENT     #81=(CLinePar
COMMENT     (CParagraph 0 (0 0) 1 2 3 0 180)
COMMENT     "Start: 712 End: 792 " 1)
COMMENT     #82=(CLinePar
COMMENT     (CParagraph 0 (0 0) 1 2 3 0 180)
COMMENT     "Original Location Description:" 1)
COMMENT     #83=(CLinePar
COMMENT     (CParagraph 0 (0 0) 1 2 3 0 180)
COMMENT     " 712..792" 1))) "TNFa-TMD")
COMMENT     #84=(CFolderPar
COMMENT     (CGroupPar
COMMENT     (CParagraph 793 (3 #17# 0) 1 2 2 0 194)
COMMENT     (CObjectList
COMMENT     #85=(CLinePar
COMMENT     (CParagraph 0 (0 0) 1 2 3 0 180)
COMMENT     "Start: 793 End: 1932" 1)
COMMENT     #86=(CLinePar
COMMENT     (CParagraph 0 (0 0) 1 2 3 0 180)
COMMENT     "Original Location Description:" 1)
COMMENT     #87=(CLinePar
COMMENT     (CParagraph 0 (0 0) 1 2 3 0 180)
COMMENT     " 793..1932" 1))) "ST6 luminal")
COMMENT     #88=(CFolderPar
COMMENT     (CGroupPar
COMMENT     (CParagraph 1159 (3 #14# 0) 1 2 2 0 194)
COMMENT     (CObjectList
COMMENT     #89=(CLinePar
COMMENT     (CParagraph 0 (0 0) 1 2 3 0 180)
COMMENT     "Start: 1159 End: 1161" 1)
COMMENT     #90=(CLinePar
COMMENT     (CParagraph 0 (0 0) 1 2 3 0 180)
COMMENT     "Original Location Description:" 1)
COMMENT     #91=(CLinePar
COMMENT     (CParagraph 0 (0 0) 1 2 3 0 180)
COMMENT     " 1159..1161" 1)))
COMMENT     "N149 N-glycosylation")
COMMENT     #92=(CFolderPar
COMMENT     (CGroupPar
COMMENT     (CParagraph 1195 (3 #15# 0) 1 2 2 0 194)
COMMENT     (CObjectList
COMMENT     #93=(CLinePar
COMMENT     (CParagraph 0 (0 0) 1 2 3 0 180)
COMMENT     "Start: 1195 End: 1197" 1)
COMMENT     #94=(CLinePar
COMMENT     (CParagraph 0 (0 0) 1 2 3 0 180)
COMMENT     "Original Location Description:" 1)
COMMENT     #95=(CLinePar
COMMENT     (CParagraph 0 (0 0) 1 2 3 0 180)
COMMENT     " 1195..1197" 1)))
COMMENT     "N161 N-glycosylation")
COMMENT     #96=(CFolderPar
COMMENT     (CGroupPar
COMMENT     (CParagraph 1954 (3 #18# 0) 1 2 2 0 194)
COMMENT     (CObjectList
COMMENT     #97=(CLinePar
COMMENT     (CParagraph 0 (0 0) 1 2 3 0 180)
COMMENT     "Start: 1954 End: 2673" 1)
COMMENT     #98=(CLinePar
COMMENT     (CParagraph 0 (0 0) 1 2 3 0 180)
COMMENT     "Original Location Description:" 1)
COMMENT     #99=(CLinePar
COMMENT     (CParagraph 0 (0 0) 1 2 3 0 180)
COMMENT     " 1255..1974" 1))) "moxGFP")))
COMMENT     "Misc. Feature (7 total)"))) "Feature Map")
COMMENT     #100=(CFolderPar
COMMENT     (CGroupPar (CParagraph 13 (0 0) 1 1 0 0 178)
COMMENT     (CObjectList
COMMENT     #101=(CRSFolderPar
COMMENT     (CFolderPar
COMMENT     (CGroupPar (CParagraph 96425024 (8 0) 1 1 1 0 178)
COMMENT     (CObjectList
COMMENT     #102=(CGroupPar
COMMENT     (CParagraph 0 (10 #10# 0) 1 2 2 0 180)
COMMENT     (CObjectList
COMMENT     #103=(CLinePar
COMMENT     (CParagraph 0 (1 #10# 1) 1 2 2 0 191)
COMMENT     " N1: 1942 " 1))))) "AgeI: 1 site")
COMMENT     1 5 "ACCGGT" "TGGCCA")
COMMENT     #104=(CRSFolderPar
COMMENT     (CFolderPar
COMMENT     (CGroupPar (CParagraph 96423104 (8 0) 1 1 1 0 178)
COMMENT     (CObjectList
COMMENT     #105=(CGroupPar
COMMENT     (CParagraph 0 (10 #0# 0) 1 2 2 0 180)
COMMENT     (CObjectList
COMMENT     #106=(CLinePar
COMMENT     (CParagraph 0 (1 #0# 1) 1 2 2 0 191)
COMMENT     " N1: 5637 " 1))))) "ApaLI: 1 site")
COMMENT     1 5 "GTGCAC" "CACGTG")
COMMENT     #107=(CRSFolderPar
COMMENT     (CFolderPar
COMMENT     (CGroupPar (CParagraph 96423168 (8 0) 1 1 1 0 178)
COMMENT     (CObjectList
COMMENT     #108=(CGroupPar
COMMENT     (CParagraph 0 (10 #1# 0) 1 2 2 0 180)
COMMENT     (CObjectList
COMMENT     #109=(CLinePar
COMMENT     (CParagraph 0 (1 #1# 1) 1 2 2 0 191)
COMMENT     " N1: 614 " 1))))) "AvaI: 1 site") 1
COMMENT     5 "CYCGRG" "GRGCYC")
COMMENT     #110=(CRSFolderPar
COMMENT     (CFolderPar
COMMENT     (CGroupPar (CParagraph 96421120 (8 0) 1 1 1 0 178)
COMMENT     (CObjectList
COMMENT     #111=(CGroupPar
COMMENT     (CParagraph 0 (10 #2# 0) 1 2 2 0 180)
COMMENT     (CObjectList
COMMENT     #112=(CLinePar
COMMENT     (CParagraph 0 (1 #2# 1) 1 2 2 0 191)
COMMENT     " N1: 1936 " 1))))) "BamHI: 1 site")
COMMENT     1 5 "GGATCC" "CCTAGG")
COMMENT     #113=(CRSFolderPar
COMMENT     (CFolderPar
COMMENT     (CGroupPar (CParagraph 96423936 (8 0) 1 1 1 0 178)
COMMENT     (CObjectList
COMMENT     #114=(CGroupPar
COMMENT     (CParagraph 0 (10 #3# 0) 1 2 2 0 180)
COMMENT     (CObjectList
COMMENT     #115=(CLinePar
COMMENT     (CParagraph 0 (1 #3# 1) 1 2 2 0 191)
COMMENT     " N1: 1320 " 1)
COMMENT     #116=(CLinePar
COMMENT     (CParagraph 0 (1 #3# 2) 1 2 2 0 191)
COMMENT     " N2: 3873 " 1))))) "ClaI: 2 sites")
COMMENT     2 4 "ATCGAT" "TAGCTA")
COMMENT     #117=(CRSFolderPar
COMMENT     (CFolderPar
COMMENT     (CGroupPar (CParagraph 96420288 (8 0) 1 1 1 0 178)
COMMENT     (CObjectList
COMMENT     #118=(CGroupPar
COMMENT     (CParagraph 0 (10 #4# 0) 1 2 2 0 180)
COMMENT     (CObjectList
COMMENT     #119=(CLinePar
COMMENT     (CParagraph 0 (1 #4# 1) 1 2 2 0 191)
COMMENT     " N1: 845 " 1)
COMMENT     #120=(CLinePar
COMMENT     (CParagraph 0 (1 #4# 2) 1 2 2 0 191)
COMMENT     " N2: 2621 " 1))))) "EcoRI: 2 sites")
COMMENT     1 5 "GAATTC" "CTTAAG")
COMMENT     #121=(CRSFolderPar
COMMENT     (CFolderPar
COMMENT     (CGroupPar (CParagraph 96420352 (8 0) 1 1 1 0 178)
COMMENT     (CObjectList)) "HindIII: 0 sites") 1 5 "AAGCTT"
COMMENT     "TTCGAA")
COMMENT     #122=(CRSFolderPar
COMMENT     (CFolderPar
COMMENT     (CGroupPar (CParagraph 96420608 (8 0) 1 1 1 0 178)
COMMENT     (CObjectList
COMMENT     #123=(CGroupPar
COMMENT     (CParagraph 0 (10 #6# 0) 1 2 2 0 180)
COMMENT     (CObjectList
COMMENT     #124=(CLinePar
COMMENT     (CParagraph 0 (1 #6# 1) 1 2 2 0 191)
COMMENT     " N1: 361 " 1)
COMMENT     #125=(CLinePar
COMMENT     (CParagraph 0 (1 #6# 2) 1 2 2 0 191)
COMMENT     " N2: 879 " 1)
COMMENT     #126=(CLinePar
COMMENT     (CParagraph 0 (1 #6# 3) 1 2 2 0 191)
COMMENT     " N3: 1167 " 1)
COMMENT     #127=(CLinePar
COMMENT     (CParagraph 0 (1 #6# 4) 1 2 2 0 191)
COMMENT     " N4: 1953 " 1)
COMMENT     #128=(CLinePar
COMMENT     (CParagraph 0 (1 #6# 5) 1 2 2 0 191)
COMMENT     " N5: 3762 " 1)
COMMENT     #129=(CLinePar
COMMENT     (CParagraph 0 (1 #6# 6) 1 2 2 0 191)
COMMENT     " N6: 4465 " 1))))) "NcoI: 6 sites")
COMMENT     1 5 "CCATGG" "GGTACC")
COMMENT     #130=(CRSFolderPar
COMMENT     (CFolderPar
COMMENT     (CGroupPar (CParagraph 96420672 (8 0) 1 1 1 0 178)
COMMENT     (CObjectList)) "PstI: 0 sites") 5 1 "CTGCAG"
COMMENT     "GACGTC")
COMMENT     #131=(CRSFolderPar
COMMENT     (CFolderPar
COMMENT     (CGroupPar (CParagraph 96420736 (8 0) 1 1 1 0 178)
COMMENT     (CObjectList)) "SmaI: 0 sites") 3 3 "CCCGGG"
COMMENT     "GGGCCC")
COMMENT     #132=(CRSFolderPar
COMMENT     (CFolderPar
COMMENT     (CGroupPar (CParagraph 96420992 (8 0) 1 1 1 0 178)
COMMENT     (CObjectList
COMMENT     #133=(CGroupPar
COMMENT     (CParagraph 0 (10 #11# 0) 1 2 2 0 180)
COMMENT     (CObjectList
COMMENT     #134=(CLinePar
COMMENT     (CParagraph 0 (1 #11# 1) 1 2 2 0 191)
COMMENT     " N1: 2687 " 1))))) "XbaI: 1 site")
COMMENT     1 5 "TCTAGA" "AGATCT")
COMMENT     #135=(CRSFolderPar
COMMENT     (CFolderPar
COMMENT     (CGroupPar (CParagraph 96421056 (8 0) 1 1 1 0 178)
COMMENT     (CObjectList
COMMENT     #136=(CGroupPar
COMMENT     (CParagraph 0 (10 #12# 0) 1 2 2 0 180)
COMMENT     (CObjectList
COMMENT     #137=(CLinePar
COMMENT     (CParagraph 0 (1 #12# 1) 1 2 2 0 191)
COMMENT     " N1: 614 " 1))))) "XhoI: 1 site") 1
COMMENT     5 "CTCGAG" "GAGCTC")
COMMENT     #138=(CRSFolderPar
COMMENT     (CFolderPar
COMMENT     (CGroupPar (CParagraph 96421216 (8 0) 1 1 1 0 178)
COMMENT     (CObjectList)) "XmaI: 0 sites") 1 5 "CCCGGG"
COMMENT     "GGGCCC"))) "Restriction/Methylation Map"))))
COMMENT     (CGraphView
COMMENT     (CWStyleSheet
COMMENT     (CObjectList
COMMENT     #139=(CWidgetStyle "RSite Label" 1 (LOGPEN 0 0 13408563) 1 0 1
COMMENT     (LOGFONT 0 0 0 0 400 0 0 0 0 3 2 1 18 "Georgia") 0.555556 0 1 5
COMMENT     "@N (@S)" 0)
COMMENT     #140=(CWidgetStyle "Signal Label" 1 (LOGPEN 0 0 0) 1 0 1
COMMENT     (LOGFONT 0 0 0 0 700 0 0 0 0 3 2 1 34 "Arial") 0.666667 0 1 1
COMMENT     "@N" 0)
COMMENT     #141=(CWidgetStyle "Molecule Label 2" 0 0 1
COMMENT     (LOGFONT 0 0 0 0 400 0 0 0 0 3 2 1 18 "Georgia") 0.555556 0 1 16
COMMENT     "@L bp" 0)
COMMENT     #142=(CWidgetStyle "Molecule Label 1" 0 0 1
COMMENT     (LOGFONT 0 0 0 0 400 0 0 0 0 3 2 1 34 "Verdana") 0.833333 0 1 1
COMMENT     "@N" 0)
COMMENT     #143=(CWidgetStyle "Shape 3" 1 (LOGPEN 0 0 3355545) 1 1
COMMENT     (LOGBRUSH 0 6724095 0) 0 0 1 (LOGSHAPE 9 1 0.8 1.8 0))
COMMENT     #144=(CWidgetStyle "Shape 1" 1 (LOGPEN 0 0 6723840) 1 1
COMMENT     (LOGBRUSH 0 10079334 0) 0 0 1 (LOGSHAPE 9 1 0.8 1.8 0))
COMMENT     #145=(CWidgetStyle "Axis" 1 (LOGPEN 0 0 10079436) 2 1
COMMENT     (LOGBRUSH 0 13434879 0) 0 0 1 (LOGSHAPE 10 1 0 0 0))
COMMENT     #146=(CWidgetStyle "Line 2" 1 (LOGPEN 0 0 6723840) 8 0 0 0 1
COMMENT     (LOGSHAPE 1 1.9 0 0 0))
COMMENT     #147=(CWidgetStyle "RSite" 1 (LOGPEN 0 0 10053171) 8 0 0 0 1
COMMENT     (LOGSHAPE 1 1.9 0 0 0))
COMMENT     #148=(CWidgetStyle "Short Signal" 1 (LOGPEN 0 0 13395507) 10 0 0 0 1
COMMENT     (LOGSHAPE 1 1.9 0 0 0))
COMMENT     #149=(CWidgetStyle "Uniq RSite Label" 1 (LOGPEN 0 0 153) 1 0 1
COMMENT     (LOGFONT 0 0 0 0 400 0 0 0 0 3 2 1 18 "Georgia") 0.555556 128 1
COMMENT     5 "@N (@S)" 0)
COMMENT     #150=(CWidgetStyle "Vanilla" 1 (LOGPEN 0 0 0) 1 1
COMMENT     (LOGBRUSH 0 16777215 0) 1
COMMENT     (LOGFONT 0 0 0 0 400 0 0 0 0 7 48 2 18 "Times New Roman") 0.8 0
COMMENT     1 2 "?" 0)
COMMENT     #151=(CWidgetStyle "Mark 1" 0 0 1
COMMENT     (LOGFONT 0 0 0 0 400 0 0 0 2 7 48 2 2 "Windings") 0.7 0 1 2 "?"
COMMENT     0)
COMMENT     #152=(CWidgetStyle "Motif Label" 1 (LOGPEN 0 0 16744512) 1 0 1
COMMENT     (LOGFONT 0 0 0 0 400 0 0 0 0 3 2 1 34 "Arial") 0.611111 8388608
COMMENT     1 65535 "@N (@H)" 0)
COMMENT     #153=(CWidgetStyle "Fragment Label 2" 1 (LOGPEN 0 0 0) 1 0 1
COMMENT     (LOGFONT 0 0 0 0 400 0 0 0 0 3 2 1 49 "Courier New") 1.05 0 1 48
COMMENT     "@F bp (molecule @L bp)" 0)
COMMENT     #154=(CWidgetStyle "Fragment Label 1" 1 (LOGPEN 0 0 0) 1 0 1
COMMENT     (LOGFONT 0 0 0 0 400 0 0 0 0 3 2 1 34 "Arial") 0.91 0 1 1
COMMENT     "Fragment of @N" 0)
COMMENT     #155=(CWidgetStyle "Shape 4" 1 (LOGPEN 0 0 0) 1 1
COMMENT     (LOGBRUSH 2 8388608 5) 0 0 0)
COMMENT     #156=(CWidgetStyle "Shape 2" 1 (LOGPEN 0 0 0) 1 1 (LOGBRUSH 0 128 0)
            0
COMMENT     0 0)
COMMENT     #157=(CWidgetStyle "Shape 0" 1 (LOGPEN 0 0 0) 1 1 (LOGBRUSH 0 0 0) 0
            0
COMMENT     0)
COMMENT     #158=(CWidgetStyle "ORF" 1 (LOGPEN 0 0 16384) 8 0 0 0 1
COMMENT     (LOGSHAPE 7 0.2 3.41182 2.86186 0.609808))
COMMENT     #159=(CWidgetStyle "Line 4" 1 (LOGPEN 0 0 32768) 8 0 0 0 0)
COMMENT     #160=(CWidgetStyle "Line 3" 1 (LOGPEN 0 0 16711680) 8 0 0 0 0)
COMMENT     #161=(CWidgetStyle "Line 1" 1 (LOGPEN 0 0 16711680) 1 0 0 0 0)
COMMENT     #162=(CWidgetStyle "Short Promoter" 1 (LOGPEN 0 0 128) 6 0 0 0 0)
COMMENT     #163=(CWidgetStyle "Motif" 1 (LOGPEN 0 0 0) 1 0 0 0 0)
COMMENT     #164=(CWidgetStyle "Line 0" 1 (LOGPEN 0 0 0) 8 0 0 0 0)
COMMENT     #165=(CWidgetStyle "Void" 0 0 0 0 0)
COMMENT     #166=(CWidgetStyle "General Label" 1 (LOGPEN 0 0 0) 1 0 1
COMMENT     (LOGFONT 0 0 0 0 400 0 0 0 0 3 2 1 18 "Times New Roman") 0.91 0
COMMENT     1 3 "@T @N " 0)
COMMENT     #167=(CWidgetStyle "Position" 1 (LOGPEN 0 0 0) 1 0 0 0 0)
COMMENT     #168=(CWidgetStyle "Annotation" 0 0 1
COMMENT     (LOGFONT 0 0 0 0 400 0 0 0 0 3 2 1 18 "Times New Roman") 0.91 0
COMMENT     0 0)
COMMENT     #169=(CWidgetStyle "Position Label" 1 (LOGPEN 0 0 8388608) 1 0 1
COMMENT     (LOGFONT 0 0 0 0 400 0 1 0 0 3 2 1 34 "Arial") 0.63 8388608 1 1
COMMENT     "@N" 0)
COMMENT     #170=(CWidgetStyle "Range" 1 (LOGPEN 0 0 0) 1 1
COMMENT     (LOGBRUSH 0 16777215 0) 0 0 0)
COMMENT     #171=(CWidgetStyle "Range Label" 1 (LOGPEN 0 0 8388608) 1 0 1
COMMENT     (LOGFONT 0 0 0 0 400 0 1 0 0 3 2 1 34 "Arial") 0.63 8388608 1 1
COMMENT     "@N" 0)
COMMENT     #172=(CWidgetStyle "ORF Label" 1 (LOGPEN 0 0 49216) 1 0 1
COMMENT     (LOGFONT 0 0 0 0 400 0 0 0 0 3 2 1 18 "Times New Roman")
COMMENT     0.611111 0 1 65535 "@N" 0)
COMMENT     #173=(CWidgetStyle "CDS Label" 1 (LOGPEN 0 0 4227264) 1 0 1
COMMENT     (LOGFONT 0 0 0 0 400 0 0 0 0 3 2 1 34 "Arial") 0.555556 255 1 1
COMMENT     "@N" 0)
COMMENT     #174=(CWidgetStyle "Shape 5" 1 (LOGPEN 0 0 0) 3 1
COMMENT     (LOGBRUSH 0 16777113 0) 1
COMMENT     (LOGFONT 0 0 0 0 400 0 0 0 0 7 48 2 50 "Arial") 0.9 0 0 1
COMMENT     (LOGSHAPE 9 1 0.8 1.8 0))
COMMENT     #175=(CWidgetStyle "CDS" 1 (LOGPEN 0 0 0) 1 1 (LOGBRUSH 2 39423 3) 0
            0
COMMENT     1 (LOGSHAPE 9 1 0.8 1.8 0))
COMMENT     #176=(CWidgetStyle "Label 2" 1 (LOGPEN 0 0 4227264) 1 0 1
COMMENT     (LOGFONT 0 0 0 0 400 0 0 0 0 3 2 1 34 "Arial") 0.944444 8388608
COMMENT     1 1 "@N" 0)
COMMENT     #177=(CWidgetStyle "Label 3" 1 (LOGPEN 0 0 8421376) 1 0 1
COMMENT     (LOGFONT 0 0 0 0 700 255 0 0 0 3 2 1 34 "Arial") 0.833333 255 1
COMMENT     5 "@N (@S)" 0)
COMMENT     #178=(CWidgetStyle "Label 4" 1 (LOGPEN 0 0 8437824) 1 0 1
COMMENT     (LOGFONT 0 0 0 0 400 0 0 0 0 3 2 1 34 "Arial") 0.722222 0 1 5
COMMENT     "@N (@S)" 0)) 0.164644 1.74233 0.164644 2.53336
COMMENT     (70 (CShapeMapEntry 0 "Unique RSite" 1 "Uniq RSite Label") 67
COMMENT     (CShapeMapEntry 0 "ORF" 0 "ORF Label")) 40.0378 40.0378 39 39 0.1
COMMENT     -6008) 1 1 0 1 1
COMMENT     (mapper: 18.1034 -14.3518 40.0378 40.0378 0.01 10 -1 6008 6008 1 0
            0)
COMMENT     #179=(CGroupWidget (CWidget 0 (0 0) 1 2 0 0 Nil 824188960 100)
COMMENT     (CObjectList
COMMENT     #180=(CGroupWidget (CWidget 1 (0 0) 1 2 0 0 Nil -590 100)
COMMENT     (CObjectList
COMMENT     #181=(CAxis
COMMENT     (CWideLine
COMMENT     (CWidget 0 (0 0) 1 2 0 0 #145# 96456844 0)
COMMENT     (LOGPEN 0 0 10079436) 2 (LOGBRUSH 0 13434879 0) 1
COMMENT     6.27523 6.27323 1 0.0214037) 0.104414)
COMMENT     #182=(CLabel (CWidget 1001 (0 0) 1 2 0 0 #142# 646 100)
COMMENT     (LOGPEN 0 0 0) 1
COMMENT     (LOGFONT 58 22 0 0 400 0 0 0 0 3 2 1 34 "Verdana")
COMMENT     1.74233 0.833333 0 "NNS-GFP" "NNS-GFP" 65535 0
COMMENT     0.871165 0 -10 5.295 1.39868 Nil)
COMMENT     #183=(CLabel
COMMENT     (CWidget 1002 (0 0) 1 2 0 0 #141# 2082602632 100)
COMMENT     (LOGPEN 0 0 0) 1
COMMENT     (LOGFONT 38 14 0 0 400 0 0 0 0 3 2 1 18 "Georgia")
COMMENT     1.74233 0.555556 0 "6008 bp" "@L bp" 16 0 -0.871165
COMMENT     0 -10.8 2.77238 0.799245 Nil)) (CObjectList))
COMMENT     #184=(CGroupWidget (CWidget 10 (6 0) 1 2 0 0 Nil -939 100)
COMMENT     (CObjectList
COMMENT     #185=(CGroupWidget
COMMENT     (CWidget 4 (7 4 0) 1 2 0 0 Nil -1218 100)
COMMENT     (CObjectList
COMMENT     #186=(CWideArrow
COMMENT     (CWideLine
COMMENT     (CWidget 0 (3 #13# 0) 1 2 0 0 #143# 0 100)
COMMENT     (LOGPEN 0 0 3355545) 1
COMMENT     (LOGBRUSH 0 6724095 0) 1 1.36782 2.19791 1
COMMENT     0.082322) 0.8 1.8 0)
COMMENT     #187=(CLabel (CWidget 0 (0 0) 1 2 0 0 #140# 0 100)
COMMENT     (LOGPEN 0 0 0) 1
COMMENT     (LOGFONT 46 17 0 0 700 0 0 0 0 3 2 1 34
COMMENT     "Arial") 1.74233 0.666667 0 "CDS 1" "@N" 1
COMMENT     -13.1889 -1.74233 0 -10 2.7474 1.04901 #186#))
COMMENT     (CObjectList))
COMMENT     #188=(CGroupWidget
COMMENT     (CWidget 21 (7 21 0) 1 2 0 0 Nil -730 100)
COMMENT     (CObjectList
COMMENT     #189=(CScratch
COMMENT     (CWidget 0 (3 #14# 0) 1 2 0 0 #148# 42417256
COMMENT     100) (LOGPEN 0 8 13395507) 10 1 5.06407 1.9
COMMENT     0.082322 1)
COMMENT     #190=(CLabel
COMMENT     (CWidget 0 (0 0) 1 2 0 0 #140# 2082602632 100)
COMMENT     (LOGPEN 0 0 0) 1
COMMENT     (LOGFONT 46 17 0 0 700 0 0 0 0 3 2 1 34
COMMENT     "Arial") 1.74233 0.666667 0
COMMENT     "N149 N-glycosylation" "@N" 1 16.4122
COMMENT     -1.74233 0 -10 9.09141 1.04901 #189#)
COMMENT     #191=(CScratch
COMMENT     (CWidget 0 (3 #15# 0) 1 2 0 0 #148# 41993032
COMMENT     100) (LOGPEN 0 8 13395507) 10 1 5.02648 1.9
COMMENT     0.082322 1)
COMMENT     #192=(CLabel
COMMENT     (CWidget 0 (0 0) 1 2 0 0 #140# 2082602632 100)
COMMENT     (LOGPEN 0 0 0) 1
COMMENT     (LOGFONT 46 17 0 0 700 0 0 0 0 3 2 1 34
COMMENT     "Arial") 1.74233 0.666667 0
COMMENT     "N161 N-glycosylation" "@N" 1 16.1368
COMMENT     -5.22699 0 -10 9.09141 1.04901 #191#)
COMMENT     #193=(CScratch
COMMENT     (CWidget 0 (3 #16# 0) 1 2 0 0 #148# 41644152
COMMENT     100) (LOGPEN 0 8 13395507) 10 1 5.73232 1.9
COMMENT     0.082322 1)
COMMENT     #194=(CLabel
COMMENT     (CWidget 0 (0 0) 1 2 0 0 #140# 2082602632 100)
COMMENT     (LOGPEN 0 0 0) 1
COMMENT     (LOGFONT 46 17 0 0 700 0 0 0 0 3 2 1 34
COMMENT     "Arial") 1.74233 0.666667 0 "CMV-F" "@N" 1
COMMENT     8.34573 10.454 0 -10 2.92224 1.04901 #193#)
COMMENT     #195=(CWideArrow
COMMENT     (CWideLine
COMMENT     (CWidget 0 (3 #17# 0) 1 2 0 0 #144# 0 100)
COMMENT     (LOGPEN 0 0 6723840) 1
COMMENT     (LOGBRUSH 0 10079334 0) 0.835356 4.25591
COMMENT     5.44623 1 0.082322) 0.8 1.8 0)
COMMENT     #196=(CLabel
COMMENT     (CWidget 0 (0 0) 1 2 0 0 #140# 2081903016 100)
COMMENT     (LOGPEN 0 0 0) 1
COMMENT     (LOGFONT 46 17 0 0 700 0 0 0 0 3 2 1 34
COMMENT     "Arial") 1.74233 0.666667 0 "ST6 luminal"
COMMENT     "@N" 1 14.8976 -8.71165 0 -10 5.12016 1.04901
COMMENT     #195#)
COMMENT     #197=(CWideArrow
COMMENT     (CWideLine
COMMENT     (CWidget 0 (3 #18# 0) 1 2 0 0 #144# 0 100)
COMMENT     (LOGPEN 0 0 6723840) 1
COMMENT     (LOGBRUSH 0 10079334 0) 1 3.4822 4.23398 1
COMMENT     0.082322) 0.8 1.8 0)
COMMENT     #198=(CLabel (CWidget 0 (0 0) 1 2 0 0 #140# 0 100)
COMMENT     (LOGPEN 0 0 0) 1
COMMENT     (LOGFONT 46 17 0 0 700 0 0 0 0 3 2 1 34
COMMENT     "Arial") 1.74233 0.666667 0 "moxGFP" "@N" 1
COMMENT     10.7133 -15.681 0 -10 3.79641 1.04901 #197#)
COMMENT     #199=(CWideArrow
COMMENT     (CWideLine
COMMENT     (CWidget 0 (3 #19# 0) 1 2 0 0 #144# 0 100)
COMMENT     (LOGPEN 0 0 6723840) 1
COMMENT     (LOGBRUSH 0 10079334 0) 1 5.5308 5.62164 1
COMMENT     0.082322) 0.8 1.8 0)
COMMENT     #200=(CLabel (CWidget 0 (0 0) 1 2 0 0 #140# 0 100)
COMMENT     (LOGPEN 0 0 0) 1
COMMENT     (LOGFONT 46 17 0 0 700 0 0 0 0 3 2 1 34
COMMENT     "Arial") 1.74233 0.666667 0 "TNFa-cyto" "@N"
COMMENT     1 13.2131 5.22699 0 -10 4.24599 1.04901 #199#)
COMMENT     #201=(CWideArrow
COMMENT     (CWideLine
COMMENT     (CWidget 0 (3 #20# 0) 1 2 0 0 #144# 0 100)
COMMENT     (LOGPEN 0 0 6723840) 1
COMMENT     (LOGBRUSH 0 10079334 0) 1 5.44623 5.5308 1
COMMENT     0.082322) 0.8 1.8 0)
COMMENT     #202=(CLabel (CWidget 0 (0 0) 1 2 0 0 #140# 0 100)
COMMENT     (LOGPEN 0 0 0) 1
COMMENT     (LOGFONT 46 17 0 0 700 0 0 0 0 3 2 1 34
COMMENT     "Arial") 1.74233 0.666667 0 "TNFa-TMD" "@N"
COMMENT     1 13.82 3.48466 0 -10 4.32092 1.04901 #201#))
COMMENT     (CObjectList))) (CObjectList))
COMMENT     #203=(CGroupWidget (CWidget 11 (8 0) 1 2 0 0 Nil -590 100)
COMMENT     (CObjectList
COMMENT     #204=(CGroupWidget
COMMENT     (CWidget 1 (10 #0# 0) 1 2 0 0 Nil -102 100)
COMMENT     (CObjectList
COMMENT     #205=(CScratch
COMMENT     (CWidget 1 (1 #0# 1) 1 2 0 0 #147# 42420016
COMMENT     100) (LOGPEN 0 6 10053171) 8 1 0.38842 1.9
COMMENT     0.082322 1)
COMMENT     #206=(CLabel (CWidget 0 (0 0) 1 2 0 0 #149# 0 100)
COMMENT     (LOGPEN 0 0 153) 1
COMMENT     (LOGFONT 38 14 0 0 400 0 0 0 0 3 2 1 18
COMMENT     "Georgia") 1.74233 0.555556 128
COMMENT     "{\\i Apa}LI (5637)" "@N (@S)" 5 -9.20025
COMMENT     10.454 0 -10 4.32092 0.799245 #205#))
COMMENT     (CObjectList))
COMMENT     #207=(CGroupWidget
COMMENT     (CWidget 1 (10 #1# 0) 1 2 0 0 Nil -1357 100)
COMMENT     (CObjectList
COMMENT     #208=(CScratch
COMMENT     (CWidget 1 (1 #1# 1) 1 2 0 0 #147# 81394592
COMMENT     100) (LOGPEN 0 6 10053171) 8 1 5.63313 1.9
COMMENT     0.082322 1)
COMMENT     #209=(CLabel (CWidget 0 (0 0) 1 2 0 0 #149# 0 100)
COMMENT     (LOGPEN 0 0 153) 1
COMMENT     (LOGFONT 38 14 0 0 400 0 0 0 0 3 2 1 18
COMMENT     "Georgia") 1.74233 0.555556 128
COMMENT     "{\\i Ava}I (614)" "@N (@S)" 5 10.871 8.71165
COMMENT     0 -10 3.44674 0.799245 #208#)) (CObjectList))
COMMENT     #210=(CGroupWidget
COMMENT     (CWidget 1 (10 #2# 0) 1 2 0 0 Nil -520 100)
COMMENT     (CObjectList
COMMENT     #211=(CScratch
COMMENT     (CWidget 1 (1 #2# 1) 1 2 0 0 #147# 81394928
COMMENT     100) (LOGPEN 0 6 10053171) 8 1 4.25278 1.9
COMMENT     0.082322 1)
COMMENT     #212=(CLabel (CWidget 0 (0 0) 1 2 0 0 #149# 0 100)
COMMENT     (LOGPEN 0 0 153) 1
COMMENT     (LOGFONT 38 14 0 0 400 0 0 0 0 3 2 1 18
COMMENT     "Georgia") 1.74233 0.555556 128
COMMENT     "{\\i Bam}HI (1936)" "@N (@S)" 5 14.1519
COMMENT     -10.454 0 -10 4.67059 0.799245 #211#))
COMMENT     (CObjectList))
COMMENT     #213=(CGroupWidget
COMMENT     (CWidget 1 (10 #10# 0) 1 2 0 0 Nil -240 100)
COMMENT     (CObjectList
COMMENT     #214=(CScratch
COMMENT     (CWidget 1 (1 #10# 1) 1 2 0 0 #147# 42419056
COMMENT     100) (LOGPEN 0 6 10053171) 8 1 4.24651 1.9
COMMENT     0.082322 1)
COMMENT     #215=(CLabel (CWidget 0 (0 0) 1 2 0 0 #149# 0 100)
COMMENT     (LOGPEN 0 0 153) 1
COMMENT     (LOGFONT 38 14 0 0 400 0 0 0 0 3 2 1 18
COMMENT     "Georgia") 1.74233 0.555556 128
COMMENT     "{\\i Age}I (1942)" "@N (@S)" 5 13.8437
COMMENT     -12.1963 0 -10 3.79641 0.799245 #214#))
COMMENT     (CObjectList))
COMMENT     #216=(CGroupWidget
COMMENT     (CWidget 1 (10 #11# 0) 1 2 0 0 Nil -171 100)
COMMENT     (CObjectList
COMMENT     #217=(CScratch
COMMENT     (CWidget 1 (1 #11# 1) 1 2 0 0 #147# 81394144
COMMENT     100) (LOGPEN 0 6 10053171) 8 1 3.46863 1.9
COMMENT     0.082322 1)
COMMENT     #218=(CLabel (CWidget 0 (0 0) 1 2 0 0 #149# 0 100)
COMMENT     (LOGPEN 0 0 153) 1
COMMENT     (LOGFONT 38 14 0 0 400 0 0 0 0 3 2 1 18
COMMENT     "Georgia") 1.74233 0.555556 128
COMMENT     "{\\i Xba}I (2687)" "@N (@S)" 5 7.38495
COMMENT     -19.1656 0 -10 3.97125 0.799245 #217#))
COMMENT     (CObjectList))
COMMENT     #219=(CGroupWidget
COMMENT     (CWidget 1 (10 #12# 0) 1 2 0 0 Nil -455 100)
COMMENT     (CObjectList
COMMENT     #220=(CScratch
COMMENT     (CWidget 1 (1 #12# 1) 1 2 0 0 #147# 41836400
COMMENT     100) (LOGPEN 0 6 10053171) 8 1 5.63313 1.9
COMMENT     0.082322 1)
COMMENT     #221=(CLabel
COMMENT     (CWidget 0 (0 0) 1 2 0 0 #149# 374 100)
COMMENT     (LOGPEN 0 0 153) 1
COMMENT     (LOGFONT 38 14 0 0 400 0 0 0 0 3 2 1 18
COMMENT     "Georgia") 1.74233 0.555556 128
COMMENT     "{\\i Xho}I (614)" "@N (@S)" 5 12.2093
COMMENT     6.96932 0 -10 3.54665 0.799245 #220#))
COMMENT     (CObjectList))
COMMENT     #222=(CGroupWidget
COMMENT     (CWidget 2 (10 #3# 0) 1 2 0 0 Nil -869 100)
COMMENT     (CObjectList
COMMENT     #223=(CScratch
COMMENT     (CWidget 1 (1 #3# 1) 1 2 0 0 #147# 42419776
COMMENT     100) (LOGPEN 0 6 10053171) 8 1 4.89597 1.9
COMMENT     0.082322 1)
COMMENT     #224=(CLabel
COMMENT     (CWidget 0 (0 0) 1 2 0 0 #139# 1065 100)
COMMENT     (LOGPEN 0 0 13408563) 1
COMMENT     (LOGFONT 38 14 0 0 400 0 0 0 0 3 2 1 18
COMMENT     "Georgia") 1.74233 0.555556 0
COMMENT     "{\\i Cla}I (1320)" "@N (@S)" 5 14.3756
COMMENT     -6.96932 0 -10 3.52167 0.799245 #223#)
COMMENT     #225=(CScratch
COMMENT     (CWidget 2 (1 #3# 2) 1 2 0 0 #147# 42423176
COMMENT     100) (LOGPEN 0 6 10053171) 8 1 2.23028 1.9
COMMENT     0.082322 1)
COMMENT     #226=(CLabel
COMMENT     (CWidget 0 (0 0) 1 2 0 0 #139# 1296912195 100)
COMMENT     (LOGPEN 0 0 13408563) 1
COMMENT     (LOGFONT 38 14 0 0 400 0 0 0 0 3 2 1 18
COMMENT     "Georgia") 1.74233 0.555556 0
COMMENT     "{\\i Cla}I (3873)" "@N (@S)" 5 -12.3661
COMMENT     -6.96932 0 -10 3.62158 0.799245 #225#))
COMMENT     (CObjectList))
COMMENT     #227=(CGroupWidget
COMMENT     (CWidget 2 (10 #4# 0) 1 2 0 0 Nil 1768117093 100)
COMMENT     (CObjectList
COMMENT     #228=(CScratch
COMMENT     (CWidget 1 (1 #4# 1) 1 2 0 0 #147# 42419976
COMMENT     100) (LOGPEN 0 6 10053171) 8 1 5.39193 1.9
COMMENT     0.082322 1)
COMMENT     #229=(CLabel
COMMENT     (CWidget 0 (0 0) 1 2 0 0 #139# 1073949610 100)
COMMENT     (LOGPEN 0 0 13408563) 1
COMMENT     (LOGFONT 38 14 0 0 400 0 0 0 0 3 2 1 18
COMMENT     "Georgia") 1.74233 0.555556 0
COMMENT     "{\\i Eco}RI (845)" "@N (@S)" 5 14.243
COMMENT     1.74233 0 -10 3.97125 0.799245 #228#)
COMMENT     #230=(CScratch
COMMENT     (CWidget 2 (1 #4# 2) 1 2 0 0 #147# 81394816
COMMENT     100) (LOGPEN 0 6 10053171) 8 1 3.53754 1.9
COMMENT     0.082322 1)
COMMENT     #231=(CLabel (CWidget 0 (0 0) 1 2 0 0 #139# 0 100)
COMMENT     (LOGPEN 0 0 13408563) 1
COMMENT     (LOGFONT 38 14 0 0 400 0 0 0 0 3 2 1 18
COMMENT     "Georgia") 1.74233 0.555556 0
COMMENT     "{\\i Eco}RI (2621)" "@N (@S)" 5 8.26169
COMMENT     -17.4233 0 -10 4.14608 0.799245 #230#))
COMMENT     (CObjectList))
COMMENT     #232=(CGroupWidget
COMMENT     (CWidget 6 (10 #6# 0) 1 2 0 0 Nil -1077 100)
COMMENT     (CObjectList
COMMENT     #233=(CScratch
COMMENT     (CWidget 1 (1 #6# 1) 1 2 0 0 #147# 42422096
COMMENT     100) (LOGPEN 0 6 10053171) 8 1 5.8973 1.9
COMMENT     0.082322 1)
COMMENT     #234=(CLabel (CWidget 0 (0 0) 1 2 0 0 #139# 0 100)
COMMENT     (LOGPEN 0 0 13408563) 1
COMMENT     (LOGFONT 38 14 0 0 400 0 0 0 0 3 2 1 18
COMMENT     "Georgia") 1.74233 0.555556 0
COMMENT     "{\\i Nco}I (361)" "@N (@S)" 5 7.40777
COMMENT     12.1963 0 -10 3.34684 0.799245 #233#)
COMMENT     #235=(CScratch
COMMENT     (CWidget 2 (1 #6# 2) 1 2 0 0 #147# 42418016
COMMENT     100) (LOGPEN 0 6 10053171) 8 1 5.35643 1.9
COMMENT     0.082322 1)
COMMENT     #236=(CLabel (CWidget 0 (0 0) 1 2 0 0 #139# 0 100)
COMMENT     (LOGPEN 0 0 13408563) 1
COMMENT     (LOGFONT 38 14 0 0 400 0 0 0 0 3 2 1 18
COMMENT     "Georgia") 1.74233 0.555556 0
COMMENT     "{\\i Nco}I (879)" "@N (@S)" 5 14.1624 0 0
COMMENT     -10 3.52167 0.799245 #235#)
COMMENT     #237=(CScratch
COMMENT     (CWidget 3 (1 #6# 3) 1 2 0 0 #147# 42424416
COMMENT     100) (LOGPEN 0 6 10053171) 8 1 5.05572 1.9
COMMENT     0.082322 1)
COMMENT     #238=(CLabel (CWidget 0 (0 0) 1 2 0 0 #139# 0 100)
COMMENT     (LOGPEN 0 0 13408563) 1
COMMENT     (LOGFONT 38 14 0 0 400 0 0 0 0 3 2 1 18
COMMENT     "Georgia") 1.74233 0.555556 0
COMMENT     "{\\i Nco}I (1167)" "@N (@S)" 5 13.9245
COMMENT     -3.48466 0 -10 3.62158 0.799245 #237#)
COMMENT     #239=(CScratch
COMMENT     (CWidget 4 (1 #6# 4) 1 2 0 0 #147# 42419576
COMMENT     100) (LOGPEN 0 6 10053171) 8 1 4.23503 1.9
COMMENT     0.082322 1)
COMMENT     #240=(CLabel (CWidget 0 (0 0) 1 2 0 0 #139# 0 100)
COMMENT     (LOGPEN 0 0 13408563) 1
COMMENT     (LOGFONT 38 14 0 0 400 0 0 0 0 3 2 1 18
COMMENT     "Georgia") 1.74233 0.555556 0
COMMENT     "{\\i Nco}I (1953)" "@N (@S)" 5 13.8969
COMMENT     -13.9386 0 -10 3.69651 0.799245 #239#)
COMMENT     #241=(CScratch
COMMENT     (CWidget 5 (1 #6# 5) 1 2 0 0 #147# 42419136
COMMENT     100) (LOGPEN 0 6 10053171) 8 1 2.34618 1.9
COMMENT     0.082322 1)
COMMENT     #242=(CLabel (CWidget 0 (0 0) 1 2 0 0 #139# 0 100)
COMMENT     (LOGPEN 0 0 13408563) 1
COMMENT     (LOGFONT 38 14 0 0 400 0 0 0 0 3 2 1 18
COMMENT     "Georgia") 1.74233 0.555556 0
COMMENT     "{\\i Nco}I (3762)" "@N (@S)" 5 -11.4761
COMMENT     -8.71165 0 -10 3.79641 0.799245 #241#)
COMMENT     #243=(CScratch
COMMENT     (CWidget 6 (1 #6# 6) 1 2 0 0 #147# 81393920
COMMENT     100) (LOGPEN 0 6 10053171) 8 1 1.61215 1.9
COMMENT     0.082322 1)
COMMENT     #244=(CLabel (CWidget 0 (0 0) 1 2 0 0 #139# 0 100)
COMMENT     (LOGPEN 0 0 13408563) 1
COMMENT     (LOGFONT 38 14 0 0 400 0 0 0 0 3 2 1 18
COMMENT     "Georgia") 1.74233 0.555556 0
COMMENT     "{\\i Nco}I (4465)" "@N (@S)" 5 -14.3801 0 0
COMMENT     -10 3.97125 0.799245 #243#)) (CObjectList)))
COMMENT     (CObjectList))
COMMENT     #245=(CGroupWidget (CWidget 14 (16 0) 1 2 0 0 Nil -385 100)
COMMENT     (CObjectList) (CObjectList))
COMMENT     #246=(CGroupWidget (CWidget 12 (0 0) 1 2 0 0 Nil -1292 100)
COMMENT     (CObjectList) (CObjectList))) (CObjectList)))
COMMENT     (CSeqView 10 10 (CObjectList #247=(XLATFRAGMENT 624 1794 0 1 625
            5383))
COMMENT     (CObList #248=(AnlzXLATItem 624 6007 1 624 6007)) 1 (CObList))
            (CObList)
COMMENT     0 (CStringList) 10 2081718712 (CObList)))
FEATURES             Location/Qualifiers
     CDS             3904..4698
                     /codon_start=1
                     /transl_table=11
                     /product="neomycin phosphotransferase"
                     /protein_id="AAB02575.1"
                     /db_xref="GI:1377913"
                     /vntifkey="4"
                     /label=CDS_1
     misc_feature    1159..1161
                     /vntifkey="21"
                     /label=N149\N-glycosylation
     misc_feature    1195..1197
                     /vntifkey="21"
                     /label=N161\N-glycosylation
     misc_feature    519..539
                     /vntifkey="21"
                     /label=CMV-F
     misc_feature    793..1932
                     /vntifkey="21"
                     /label=ST6\luminal
     misc_feature    625..711
                     /vntifkey="21"
                     /label=TNFa-cyto
     misc_feature    712..792
                     /vntifkey="21"
                     /label=TNFa-TMD
     misc_feature    1954..2673
                     /vntifkey="21"
                     /label=moxGFP
BASE COUNT  1479 a 1629 c 1544 g 1356 t
ORIGIN
        1 tagttattaa tagtaatcaa ttacggggtc attagttcat agcccatata tggagttccg
       61 cgttacataa cttacggtaa atggcccgcc tggctgaccg cccaacgacc cccgcccatt
      121 gacgtcaata atgacgtatg ttcccatagt aacgccaata gggactttcc attgacgtca
      181 atgggtggag tatttacggt aaactgccca cttggcagta catcaagtgt atcatatgcc
      241 aagtacgccc cctattgacg tcaatgacgg taaatggccc gcctggcatt atgcccagta
      301 catgacctta tgggactttc ctacttggca gtacatctac gtattagtca tcgctattac
      361 catggtgatg cggttttggc agtacatcaa tgggcgtgga tagcggtttg actcacgggg
      421 atttccaagt ctccacccca ttgacgtcaa tgggagtttg ttttggcacc aaaatcaacg
      481 ggactttcca aaatgtcgta acaactccgc cccattgacg caaatgggcg gtaggcgtgt
      541 acggtgggag gtctatataa gcagagctgg tttagtgaac cgtcagatcc gctagcgcta
      601 ccggactcag atctcgaggc caccatgtct accgagtcta tgattaggga cgtggaactg
      661 gctgaggagg cactgcccaa aaaaaccggc ggaccacagg gctctaggag atgtctgttt
      721 ctgtctctgt tctcttttct catcgtggct ggcgctacaa cactcttctg tctgctccat
      781 ttcggcgtga ttaaggaaaa gaagaaaggg agttactatg attcctttaa attgcaaacc
      841 aaggaattcc aggtgttaaa gagtctgggg aaattggcca tggggtctga ttcccagtct
      901 gtatcctcaa gcagcaccca ggacccccac aggggccgcc agaccctcgg cagtctcaga
      961 ggcctagcca aggccaaacc agaggcctcc ttccaggtgt ggaacaagga cagctcttcc
     1021 aaaaacctta tccctaggct gcaaaagatc tggaagaatt acctaagcat gaacaagtac
     1081 aaagtgtcct acaaggggcc aggaccaggc atcaagttca gtgcagaggc cctgcgctgc
     1141 cacctccggg accatgtgaa tgtatccatg gtagaggtca cagattttcc cttcaatacc
     1201 tctgaatggg agggttatct gcccaaggag agcattagga ccaaggctgg gccttggggc
     1261 aggtgtgctg ttgtgtcgtc agcgggatct ctgaagtcct cccaactagg cagagaaatc
     1321 gatgatcatg acgcagtcct gaggtttaat ggggcaccca cagccaactt ccaacaagat
     1381 gtgggcacaa aaactaccat tcgcctgatg aactctcagt tggttaccac agagaagcgc
     1441 ttcctcaaag acagtttgta caatgaagga atcctaattg tatgggaccc atctgtatac
     1501 cactcagata tcccaaagtg gtaccagaat ccggattata atttctttaa caactacaag
     1561 acttatcgta agctgcaccc caatcagccc ttttacatcc tcaagcccca gatgccttgg
     1621 gagctatggg acattcttca agaaatctcc ccagaagaga ttcagccaaa ccccccatcc
     1681 tctgggatgc ttggtatcat catcatgatg acgctgtgtg accaggtgga tatttatgag
     1741 ttcctcccat ccaagcgcaa gactgacgtg tgctactact accagaagtt cttcgatagt
     1801 gcctgcacga tgggtgccta ccacccgctg ctctatgaga agaatttggt gaagcatctc
     1861 aaccagggca cagatgagga catctacctg cttggaaaag ccacactgcc tggcttccgg
     1921 accattcact gccgggatcc accggtcgcc accatggtgt ccaagggcga ggagctgttc
     1981 accggggtgg tgcccatcct ggtcgagctg gacggcgacg taaacggcca caagttctcc
     2041 gtgcggggcg agggcgaggg cgatgccacc aacggcaagc tgaccctgaa gttcatcagc
     2101 accaccggca agctgcccgt gccctggccc accctcgtga ccaccctgac ctacggcgtg
     2161 cagagcttct cccgctaccc cgaccacatg aagcgccacg acttcttcaa gagcgccatg
     2221 cccgaaggct acgtccagga gcgcaccatc tccttcaagg acgacggcac ctacaagacc
     2281 cgcgccgagg tgaagttcga gggcgacacc ctggtgaacc gcatcgagct gaagggcatc
     2341 gacttcaagg aggacggcaa catcctgggg cacaagctgg agtacaactt caactcccac
     2401 aacgtctata tcaccgccga caagcagaag aacggcatca aggccaactt caagatccgc
     2461 cacaacgtgg aggacggctc cgtgcagctc gccgaccact accagcagaa cacccccatc
     2521 ggcgacggcc ccgtgctgct gcccgacaac cactacctgt ccacccagtc caagctgtcc
     2581 aaagacccca acgagaagcg cgatcacatg gtccttctgg aattcgtgac cgccgccggg
     2641 atcactcacg gcatggacga gctgtacaag taaagcggcc gcgactctag atcataatca
     2701 gccataccac atttgtagag gttttacttg ctttaaaaaa cctcccacac ctccccctga
     2761 acctgaaaca taaaatgaat gcaattgttg ttgttaactt gtttattgca gcttataatg
     2821 gttacaaata aagcaatagc atcacaaatt tcacaaataa agcatttttt tcactgcatt
     2881 ctagttgtgg tttgtccaaa ctcatcaatg tatcttaagg cgtaaattgt aagcgttaat
     2941 attttgttaa aattcgcgtt aaatttttgt taaatcagct cattttttaa ccaataggcc
     3001 gaaatcggca aaatccctta taaatcaaaa gaatagaccg agatagggtn nnnnnnnnnn
     3061 nnnnnnnnnn nnnnnnnnnn nnnnnnaaag aacgtggact ccaacgtcaa aggnnnnnnn
     3121 nnnnnnnnnn nnnnnnnnnn nnnnnnnnnn nnnnnnnnnn nntnnnnnnn nnnnnnnnnn
     3181 nnnnnnnnnn nnnnnnnnnn nnnnnnnnnn nnnnnnnnnn nnnnnnnnnn nnnnnnnnnn
     3241 nnnnnnnnnn nnnngnnnnn nnnnnnnnnn nnnnnnnnnn nnnnnnnnnn nnnnnnnnnn
     3301 nnnnnnnnnn nnnnnnnnnn nnnnnnnnnn nnnnnnnnnn nnnnnnnnnn nnnnnnnnnn
     3361 nnnnnnnnnn nnnnnnnnnc aggtggcact tttcggggaa atgtgcgcgg aacccctatt
     3421 tgtttatttt tctaaataca ttcaaatatg tatccgctca tgagacaata accctgataa
     3481 atgcttcaat aatattgaaa aaggaagagt cctgaggcgg aaagaaccag ctgtggaatg
     3541 tgtgtcagtt agggtgtgga aagtccccag gctccccagc aggcagaagt atgcaaagca
     3601 tgcatctcaa ttagtcagca accaggtgtg gaaagtcccc aggctcccca gcaggcagaa
     3661 gtatgcaaag catgcatctc aattagtcag caaccatagt cccgccccta actccgccca
     3721 tcccgcccct aactccgccc agttccgccc attctccgcc ccatggctga ctaatttttt
     3781 ttatttatgc agaggccgag gccgcctcgg cctctgagct attccagaag tagtgaggag
     3841 gcttttttgg aggcctaggc ttttgcaaag atcgatcaag agacaggatg aggatcgttt
     3901 cgcatgattg aacaagatgg attgcacgca ggttctccgg ccgcttgggt ggagaggcta
     3961 ttcggctatg actgggcaca acagacaatc ggctgctctg atgccgccgt gttccggctg
     4021 tcagcgcagg ggcgcccggt tctttttgtc aagaccgacc tgtccggtgc cctgaatgaa
     4081 ctgcaagacg aggcagcgcg gctatcgtgg ctggccacga cgggcgttcc ttgcgcagct
     4141 gtgctcgacg ttgtcactga agcgggaagg gactggctgc tattgggcga agtgccgggg
     4201 caggatctcc tgtcatctca ccttgctcct gccgagaaag tatccatcat ggctgatgca
     4261 atgcggcggc tgcatacgct tgatccggct acctgcccat tcgaccacca agcgaaacat
     4321 cgcatcgagc gagcacgtac tcggatggaa gccggtcttg tcgatcagga tgatctggac
     4381 gaagagcatc aggggctcgc gccagccgaa ctgttcgcca ggctcaaggc gagcatgccc
     4441 gacggcgagg atctcgtcgt gacccatggc gatgcctgct tgccgaatat catggtggaa
     4501 aatggccgct tttctggatt catcgactgt ggccggctgg gtgtggcgga ccgctatcag
     4561 gacatagcgt tggctacccg tgatattgct gaagagcttg gcggcgaatg ggctgaccgc
     4621 ttcctcgtgc tttacggtat cgccgctccc gattcgcagc gcatcgcctt ctatcgcctt
     4681 cttgacgagt tcttctgagc gggactctgg ggttcgaaat gaccgaccaa gcgacgccca
     4741 acctgccatc acgagatttc gattccaccg ccgccttcta tgaaaggttg ggcttcggaa
     4801 tcgttttccg ggacgccggc tggatgatcc tccagcgcgg ggatctcatg ctggagttct
     4861 tcgcccaccc tagggggagg ctaactgaaa cacggaagga gacaataccg gaaggaaccc
     4921 gcgctatgac ggcaataaaa agacagaata aaacgcacgg tgttgggtcg tttgttcata
     4981 aacgcggggt tcggtcccag ggctggcact ctgtcgatac cccaccgaga ccccattggg
     5041 gccaatacgc ccgcgtttct tccttttccc caccccaccc cccaagttcg ggtgaaggcc
     5101 cagggctcgc agccaacgtc ggggcggcag gccctgccat agcctcaggt tactcatata
     5161 tactttagat tgatttaaaa cttcattttt aatttaaaag gatctaggtg aagatccttt
     5221 ttgataatct catgaccaaa atcccttaac gtgagttttc gttccactga gcgtcagacc
     5281 ccgtagaaaa gatcaaagga tcttcttgag atcctttttt tctgcgcgta atctgctgct
     5341 tgcaaacaaa aaaaccaccg ctaccagcgg tggtttgttt gccggatcaa gagctaccaa
     5401 ctctttttcc gaaggtaact ggcttcagca gagcgcagat accaaatact gtccttctag
     5461 tgtagccgta gttaggccac cacttcaaga actctgtagc accgcctaca tacctcgctc
     5521 tgctaatcct gttaccagtg gctgctgcca gtggcgataa gtcgtgtctt accgggttgg
     5581 actcaagacg atagttaccg gataaggcgc agcggtcggg ctgaacgggg ggttcgtgca
     5641 cacagcccag cttggagcga acgacctaca ccgaactgag atacctacag cgtgagctat
     5701 gagaaagcgc cacgcttccc gaagggagaa aggcggacag gtatccggta agcggcaggg
     5761 tcggaacagg agagcgcacg agggagcttc cagggggaaa cgcctggtat ctttatagtc
     5821 ctgtcgggtt tcgccacctc tgacttgagc gtcgattttt gtgatgctcg tcaggggggc
     5881 ggagcctatg gaaaaacgcc agcaacgcgg cctttttacg gttcctggcc ttttgctggc
     5941 cttttgctca catgttcttt cctgcgttat cccctgattc tgtggataac cgtattaccg
     6001 ccatgcat
//
