Features (pLannotate 1.2.2; 16 found; start..end, strand, type, name):
     46..349     +  enhancer       CMV enhancer: human cytomegalovirus immediate early enhancer
    350..553     +  promoter       CMV promoter: human cytomegalovirus (CMV) immediate early promoter
    576..603     +  misc_feature   MCS (fragment): multiple cloning site
    610..777     +  CDS            TNF (fragment): TNFA_HUMAN - Also known as TNFA, TNFSF2. Experimental evidence at protein level: Swiss-Prot protein existence level 1. The TNF intracellular domain (ICD) form induces IL12 production in dendritic cells. From Homo sapiens (Human).
    760..1917    +  CDS            ST6GAL1: SIAT1_HUMAN - Also known as SIAT1. Experimental evidence at protein level: Swiss-Prot protein existence level 1. Transfers sialic acid from CMP-sialic acid to galactose- containing acceptor substrates. From Homo sapiens (Human).
   1939..2658    +  CDS            moxGFP: monomeric GFP variant optimized for use in oxidizing environments such as the secretory pathway (Costantini et al., 2015)
   2674..2757    +  CDS            large T antigen (fragment): large T antigen from SV40 (simian virus 40)
   2780..2901    +  polyA_signal   SV40 poly(A) signal: SV40 polyadenylation signal
   2935..3363    -  rep_origin     f1 ori (sequence partly withheld): f1 bacteriophage origin of replication; arrow indicates direction of (+) strand synthesis
   3390..3494    +  promoter       AmpR promoter: bla
   3496..3853    +  promoter       SV40 promoter: SV40 enhancer and early promoter
   3888..4682    +  CDS            NeoR/KanR: aminoglycoside phosphotransferase from Tn5; aph(3')-II (or nptII); confers resistance to neomycin, kanamycin, and G418 (Geneticin®)
   4703..4855    +  CDS            ble (fragment): BLE_KLEPN - Experimental evidence at protein level: Swiss-Prot protein existence level 1. Binding protein with a strong affinity to the bleomycin family of antibiotics. Binds to CL990; an antimitotic-antibiotic compound. From Klebsiella pneumoniae.
   4914..4961    +  polyA_signal   HSV TK poly(A) signal: herpes simplex virus thymidine kinase polyadenylation signal (Cole and Stacy, 1985)
   5052..5068    -  polyA_signal   bGH poly(A) signal (fragment): bovine growth hormone polyadenylation signal
   5290..5878    +  rep_origin     ori: high-copy-number ColE1/pMB1/pBR322/pUC origin of replication
>Addgene plasmid #163666 | NNS-GFP | addgene full sequence | sequence record 322799 | Addgene NGS Result
ATCAATTACGGGGTCATTAGTTCATAGCCCATATATGGAGTTCCGCGTTACATAACTTACGGTAAATGGC
CCGCCTGGCTGACCGCCCAACGACCCCCGCCCATTGACGTCAATAATGACGTATGTTCCCATAGTAACGC
CAATAGGGACTTTCCATTGACGTCAATGGGTGGAGTATTTACGGTAAACTGCCCACTTGGCAGTACATCA
AGTGTATCATATGCCAAGTACGCCCCCTATTGACGTCAATGACGGTAAATGGCCCGCCTGGCATTATGCC
CAGTACATGACCTTATGGGACTTTCCTACTTGGCAGTACATCTACGTATTAGTCATCGCTATTACCATGG
TGATGCGGTTTTGGCAGTACATCAATGGGCGTGGATAGCGGTTTGACTCACGGGGATTTCCAAGTCTCCA
CCCCATTGACGTCAATGGGAGTTTGTTTTGGCACCAAAATCAACGGGACTTTCCAAAATGTCGTAACAAC
TCCGCCCCATTGACGCAAATGGGCGGTAGGCGTGTACGGTGGGAGGTCTATATAAGCAGAGCTGGTTTAG
TGAACCGTCAGATCCGCTAGCGCTACCGGACTCAGATCTCGAGGCCACCATGTCTACCGAGTCTATGATT
AGGGACGTGGAACTGGCTGAGGAGGCACTGCCCAAAAAAACCGGCGGACCACAGGGCTCTAGGAGATGTC
TGTTTCTGTCTCTGTTCTCTTTTCTCATCGTGGCTGGCGCTACAACACTCTTCTGTCTGCTCCATTTCGG
CGTGATTAAGGAAAAGAAGAAAGGGAGTTACTATGATTCCTTTAAATTGCAAACCAAGGAATTCCAGGTG
TTAAAGAGTCTGGGGAAATTGGCCATGGGGTCTGATTCCCAGTCTGTATCCTCAAGCAGCACCCAGGACC
CCCACAGGGGCCGCCAGACCCTCGGCAGTCTCAGAGGCCTAGCCAAGGCCAAACCAGAGGCCTCCTTCCA
GGTGTGGAACAAGGACAGCTCTTCCAAAAACCTTATCCCTAGGCTGCAAAAGATCTGGAAGAATTACCTA
AGCATGAACAAGTACAAAGTGTCCTACAAGGGGCCAGGACCAGGCATCAAGTTCAGTGCAGAGGCCCTGC
GCTGCCACCTCCGGGACCATGTGAATGTATCCATGGTAGAGGTCACAGATTTTCCCTTCAATACCTCTGA
ATGGGAGGGTTATCTGCCCAAGGAGAGCATTAGGACCAAGGCTGGGCCTTGGGGCAGGTGTGCTGTTGTG
TCGTCAGCGGGATCTCTGAAGTCCTCCCAACTAGGCAGAGAAATCGATGATCATGACGCAGTCCTGAGGT
TTAATGGGGCACCCACAGCCAACTTCCAACAAGATGTGGGCACAAAAACTACCATTCGCCTGATGAACTC
TCAGTTGGTTACCACAGAGAAGCGCTTCCTCAAAGACAGTTTGTACAATGAAGGAATCCTAATTGTATGG
GACCCATCTGTATACCACTCAGATATCCCAAAGTGGTACCAGAATCCGGATTATAATTTCTTTAACAACT
ACAAGACTTATCGTAAGCTGCACCCCAATCAGCCCTTTTACATCCTCAAGCCCCAGATGCCTTGGGAGCT
ATGGGACATTCTTCAAGAAATCTCCCCAGAAGAGATTCAGCCAAACCCCCCATCCTCTGGGATGCTTGGT
ATCATCATCATGATGACGCTGTGTGACCAGGTGGATATTTATGAGTTCCTCCCATCCAAGCGCAAGACTG
ACGTGTGCTACTACTACCAGAAGTTCTTCGATAGTGCCTGCACGATGGGTGCCTACCACCCGCTGCTCTA
TGAGAAGAATTTGGTGAAGCATCTCAACCAGGGCACAGATGAGGACATCTACCTGCTTGGAAAAGCCACA
CTGCCTGGCTTCCGGACCATTCACTGCCGGGATCCACCGGTCGCCACCATGGTGTCCAAGGGCGAGGAGC
TGTTCACCGGGGTGGTGCCCATCCTGGTCGAGCTGGACGGCGACGTAAACGGCCACAAGTTCTCCGTGCG
GGGCGAGGGCGAGGGCGATGCCACCAACGGCAAGCTGACCCTGAAGTTCATCAGCACCACCGGCAAGCTG
CCCGTGCCCTGGCCCACCCTCGTGACCACCCTGACCTACGGCGTGCAGAGCTTCTCCCGCTACCCCGACC
ACATGAAGCGCCACGACTTCTTCAAGAGCGCCATGCCCGAAGGCTACGTCCAGGAGCGCACCATCTCCTT
CAAGGACGACGGCACCTACAAGACCCGCGCCGAGGTGAAGTTCGAGGGCGACACCCTGGTGAACCGCATC
GAGCTGAAGGGCATCGACTTCAAGGAGGACGGCAACATCCTGGGGCACAAGCTGGAGTACAACTTCAACT
CCCACAACGTCTATATCACCGCCGACAAGCAGAAGAACGGCATCAAGGCCAACTTCAAGATCCGCCACAA
CGTGGAGGACGGCTCCGTGCAGCTCGCCGACCACTACCAGCAGAACACCCCCATCGGCGACGGCCCCGTG
CTGCTGCCCGACAACCACTACCTGTCCACCCAGTCCAAGCTGTCCAAAGACCCCAACGAGAAGCGCGATC
ACATGGTCCTTCTGGAATTCGTGACCGCCGCCGGGATCACTCACGGCATGGACGAGCTGTACAAGTAAGC
GGCCGCGACTCTAGATCATAATCAGCCATACCACATTTGTAGAGGTTTTACTTGCTTTAAAAAACCTCCC
ACACCTCCCCCTGAACCTGAAACATAAAATGAATGCAATTGTTGTTGTTAACTTGTTTATTGCAGCTTAT
AATGGTTACAAATAAAGCAATAGCATCACAAATTTCACAAATAAAGCATTTTTTTCACTGCATTCTAGTT
GTGGTTTGTCCAAACTCATCAATGTATCTTAAGGCGTAAATTGTAAGCGTTAATATTTTGTTAAAATTCG
CGTTAAATTTTTGTTAAATCAGCTCATTTTTTAACCAATAGGCCGAAATCGGCAAAATCCCTTATAAATC
AAAAGAATAGACCGAGATAGGGT
[37 nt withheld, positions 3034-3070]
AAAGAACGTGGACTCCAACGTCAAAGG
[49 nt withheld, positions 3098-3146]
T
[91 nt withheld, positions 3148-3238]
G
[124 nt withheld, positions 3240-3363]
CAGGTGGCACTTTTCGGGGAAATGTGCGCGGAACCCCTATTTGTTTATTTTTCTAAATACATTCAAATAT
GTATCCGCTCATGAGACAATAACCCTGATAAATGCTTCAATAATATTGAAAAAGGAAGAGTCCTGAGGCG
GAAAGAACCAGCTGTGGAATGTGTGTCAGTTAGGGTGTGGAAAGTCCCCAGGCTCCCCAGCAGGCAGAAG
TATGCAAAGCATGCATCTCAATTAGTCAGCAACCAGGTGTGGAAAGTCCCCAGGCTCCCCAGCAGGCAGA
AGTATGCAAAGCATGCATCTCAATTAGTCAGCAACCATAGTCCCGCCCCTAACTCCGCCCATCCCGCCCC
TAACTCCGCCCAGTTCCGCCCATTCTCCGCCCCATGGCTGACTAATTTTTTTTATTTATGCAGAGGCCGA
GGCCGCCTCGGCCTCTGAGCTATTCCAGAAGTAGTGAGGAGGCTTTTTTGGAGGCCTAGGCTTTTGCAAA
GATCGATCAAGAGACAGGATGAGGATCGTTTCGCATGATTGAACAAGATGGATTGCACGCAGGTTCTCCG
GCCGCTTGGGTGGAGAGGCTATTCGGCTATGACTGGGCACAACAGACAATCGGCTGCTCTGATGCCGCCG
TGTTCCGGCTGTCAGCGCAGGGGCGCCCGGTTCTTTTTGTCAAGACCGACCTGTCCGGTGCCCTGAATGA
ACTGCAAGACGAGGCAGCGCGGCTATCGTGGCTGGCCACGACGGGCGTTCCTTGCGCAGCTGTGCTCGAC
GTTGTCACTGAAGCGGGAAGGGACTGGCTGCTATTGGGCGAAGTGCCGGGGCAGGATCTCCTGTCATCTC
ACCTTGCTCCTGCCGAGAAAGTATCCATCATGGCTGATGCAATGCGGCGGCTGCATACGCTTGATCCGGC
TACCTGCCCATTCGACCACCAAGCGAAACATCGCATCGAGCGAGCACGTACTCGGATGGAAGCCGGTCTT
GTCGATCAGGATGATCTGGACGAAGAGCATCAGGGGCTCGCGCCAGCCGAACTGTTCGCCAGGCTCAAGG
CGAGCATGCCCGACGGCGAGGATCTCGTCGTGACCCATGGCGATGCCTGCTTGCCGAATATCATGGTGGA
AAATGGCCGCTTTTCTGGATTCATCGACTGTGGCCGGCTGGGTGTGGCGGACCGCTATCAGGACATAGCG
TTGGCTACCCGTGATATTGCTGAAGAGCTTGGCGGCGAATGGGCTGACCGCTTCCTCGTGCTTTACGGTA
TCGCCGCTCCCGATTCGCAGCGCATCGCCTTCTATCGCCTTCTTGACGAGTTCTTCTGAGCGGGACTCTG
GGGTTCGAAATGACCGACCAAGCGACGCCCAACCTGCCATCACGAGATTTCGATTCCACCGCCGCCTTCT
ATGAAAGGTTGGGCTTCGGAATCGTTTTCCGGGACGCCGGCTGGATGATCCTCCAGCGCGGGGATCTCAT
GCTGGAGTTCTTCGCCCACCCTAGGGGGAGGCTAACTGAAACACGGAAGGAGACAATACCGGAAGGAACC
CGCGCTATGACGGCAATAAAAAGACAGAATAAAACGCACGGTGTTGGGTCGTTTGTTCATAAACGCGGGG
TTCGGTCCCAGGGCTGGCACTCTGTCGATACCCCACCGAGACCCCATTGGGGCCAATACGCCCGCGTTTC
TTCCTTTTCCCCACCCCACCCCCCAAGTTCGGGTGAAGGCCCAGGGCTCGCAGCCAACGTCGGGGCGGCA
GGCCCTGCCATAGCCTCAGGTTACTCATATATACTTTAGATTGATTTAAAACTTCATTTTTAATTTAAAA
GGATCTAGGTGAAGATCCTTTTTGATAATCTCATGACCAAAATCCCTTAACGTGAGTTTTCGTTCCACTG
AGCGTCAGACCCCGTAGAAAAGATCAAAGGATCTTCTTGAGATCCTTTTTTTCTGCGCGTAATCTGCTGC
TTGCAAACAAAAAAACCACCGCTACCAGCGGTGGTTTGTTTGCCGGATCAAGAGCTACCAACTCTTTTTC
CGAAGGTAACTGGCTTCAGCAGAGCGCAGATACCAAATACTGTTCTTCTAGTGTAGCCGTAGTTAGGCCA
CCACTTCAAGAACTCTGTAGCACCGCCTACATACCTCGCTCTGCTAATCCTGTTACCAGTGGCTGCTGCC
AGTGGCGATAAGTCGTGTCTTACCGGGTTGGACTCAAGACGATAGTTACCGGATAAGGCGCAGCGGTCGG
GCTGAACGGGGGGTTCGTGCACACAGCCCAGCTTGGAGCGAACGACCTACACCGAACTGAGATACCTACA
GCGTGAGCTATGAGAAAGCGCCACGCTTCCCGAAGGGAGAAAGGCGGACAGGTATCCGGTAAGCGGCAGG
GTCGGAACAGGAGAGCGCACGAGGGAGCTTCCAGGGGGAAACGCCTGGTATCTTTATAGTCCTGTCGGGT
TTCGCCACCTCTGACTTGAGCGTCGATTTTTGTGATGCTCGTCAGGGGGGCGGAGCCTATGGAAAAACGC
CAGCAACGCGGCCTTTTTACGGTTCCTGGCCTTTTGCTGGCCTTTTGCTCACATGTTCTTTCCTGCGTTA
TCCCCTGATTCTGTGGATAACCGTATTACCGCCATGCATTAGTTATTAATAGTA
